Addgene plasmid #125080: pSR40.13
Purpose: Expression of ompR(1-118aa)-ccaR(115-234aa) chimera under PLtetO-1, output Promoter PcpcG2-172
Depositing lab: Jeffrey Tabor. Depositing organization: Rice University. Publication: Rewiring bacterial two-component systems by modular DNA-binding domain swapping. Schmidl SR, Ekness F, Sofjan K, Daeffler KN, Brink KR, Landry BP, Gerhardt KP, Dyulgyarov N, Sheth RU, Tabor JJ. Nat Chem Biol. 2019 Jul;15(7):690-698. doi: 10.1038/s41589-019-0286-6. Epub 2019 May 20. PubMed 31110305.
Backbone
  Vector backbone: pProTet.E333
  Total vector size (bp): 4789
  Vector type: Bacterial Expression, Synthetic Biology
Growth in bacteria
  Bacterial resistance: Chloramphenicol, 25 μg/mL
  Growth temperature: 37°C
  Growth strain: DH5alpha
  Copy number: High Copy
Gene/Insert 1
  Gene/Insert name: ompR(REC)-ccaR(DBD)118
  Species: Synthetic
  Insert size (bp): 714
Gene/Insert 2
  Gene/Insert name: sfgfp (alt name: Super folder GFP)
  Species: Synthetic
  Insert size (bp): 714
Gene/Insert 3
  Gene/Insert name: tetR
  Species: Tn10 from E. coli
  Insert size (bp): 625
  GenBank ID: NC_009133.1
Terms and licenses: Academic/Nonprofit Terms; Industry Terms: Not Available to Industry
How to cite: pSR40.13 was a gift from Jeffrey Tabor (Addgene plasmid # 125080 ; http://n2t.net/addgene:125080 ; RRID:Addgene_125080)
