[The description below was written by a language model from this plasmid's Addgene catalogue record and pLannotate feature annotations shown in this document.]
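Description:
pSR40.13 is a high-copy bacterial expression and synthetic biology plasmid built on the pProTet.E333 backbone, about 4.8 kb in size. It replicates in E. coli through a ColE1/pUC-type origin and is selected with chloramphenicol via a cat gene driven by its own promoter and followed by the lambda t0 terminator.

The plasmid carries three transcription units arranged in the same orientation, each insulated by terminators (rrnB T1, in two cases paired with T7Te). The first uses the PLtetO-1 promoter, a lambda PL derivative bearing tet operator sites, to express a synthetic chimeric response regulator. This chimera joins the receiver (REC) domain of E. coli OmpR (residues 1–118) to the DNA-binding domain of CcaR (residues 115–234). The automated annotation labels this whole open reading frame as an ompR fragment, but the catalogue entry makes clear that only the N-terminal portion is OmpR-derived. The second unit is the reporter, superfolder GFP. According to the stated purpose it is placed under the PcpcG2-172 output promoter, which is the target of the CcaR DNA-binding domain; this promoter is not itself annotated in the feature table but would lie in the unannotated region upstream of sfgfp. The third unit expresses TetR from a promoter annotated as a J23119 fragment. TetR represses PLtetO-1, so chimera levels can be tuned with a tetracycline-type inducer.

Together these parts form a test circuit for modular DNA-binding domain swapping in two-component systems. Signalling into the OmpR receiver domain should be redirected to a CcaR-responsive promoter and read out as GFP fluorescence, with the "118" designation marking the particular crossover point between the two domains.
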