Features (pLannotate 1.2.2; 15 found; start..end, strand, type, name):
    142..215     +  promoter       PLtetO-1 promoter: modified phage lambda PL promoter with tet operator sites (Lutz and Bujard, 1997)
    251..919     +  CDS            ompR (fragment): OMPR_ECOLI - Also known as kmt, ompB. Experimental evidence at protein level: Swiss-Prot protein existence level 1. Member of the two-component regulatory system EnvZ/OmpR involved in osmoregulation (particularly of genes ompF and ompC) as well as other genes (PubMed:3010044, PubMed:3536870). Plays a central role in both acid and osmotic stress responses (PubMed:28526842, PubMed:30524381). Binds to the promoter of both ompC and ompF; at low osmolarity it activates ompF transcription, while at high osmolarity it represses ompF and activates ompC transcription (PubMed:3533941, PubMed:3023382, Pu
    988..1059    +  terminator     rrnB T1 terminator: transcription terminator T1 from the E. coli rrnB gene
   1075..1102    +  terminator     T7Te terminator: phage T7 early transcription terminator
   1416..2129    +  CDS            superfolder GFP: GFP variant that folds robustly even when fused to poorly folded proteins (Pédelacq et al., 2006)
   2156..2227    +  terminator     rrnB T1 terminator: transcription terminator T1 from the E. coli rrnB gene
   2243..2270    +  terminator     T7Te terminator: phage T7 early transcription terminator
   2277..2321    +  misc_feature   MCS (fragment): pUC18/19 multiple cloning site
   2328..2356    +  promoter       J23119 promoter (fragment): bacterial promoter (Registry of Standard Biological Parts BBa J23119)
   2391..3017    +  CDS            TetR: tetracycline repressor TetR; tetR; TetR binds to the tetracycline operator tetO to inhibit transcription. This inhibition can be relieved by adding tetracycline or doxycycline.
   3023..3109    +  terminator     rrnB T1 terminator: Escherichia coli rrnB; transcription terminator T1 from the E. coli rrnB gene
   3274..3862    -  rep_origin     ori: high-copy-number ColE1/pMB1/pBR322/pUC origin of replication
   3950..4044    -  terminator     lambda t0 terminator: transcription terminator from phage lambda
   4068..4724    -  CDS            cat: CAT_ECOLX - Experimental evidence at protein level: Swiss-Prot protein existence level 1. This enzyme is an effector of chloramphenicol resistance in bacteria. From Escherichia coli. This protein is used as a marker in many commonly used cloning vectors, such as pACYC184.
   4725..4       -  promoter       cat promoter (across the origin): promoter of the E. coli cat gene encoding chloramphenicol acetyltransferase
>Addgene plasmid #125080 | pSR40.13 | addgene full sequence | sequence record 245082 | Addgene NGS Result
GCCGGCCAACGTCTCATTTTCGCCAGATATCGACGTCGGAGACCTAATGCGCCAGATATCGACGTCTAAG
AAACCATTATTATCATGACATTAACCTATAAAAATAGGCGTATCACGAGGCCCTTTCGTCTTCACCTCGA
GTCCCTATCAGTGATAGAGATTGACATCCCTATCAGTGATAGAGATACTGAGCACATCAGCAGGACGCAC
TGACCGCATAAAGGACTTAGCAAAGCCCAATTTTAAACAAATGCAAGAGAACTACAAGATTCTGGTGGTC
GATGACGACATGCGCCTGCGTGCGCTGCTGGAACGTTATCTCACCGAACAAGGCTTCCAGGTTCGAAGCG
TCGCTAATGCAGAACAGATGGATCGCCTGCTGACTCGTGAATCTTTCCATCTTATGGTACTGGATTTAAT
GTTACCTGGTGAAGATGGCTTGTCGATTTGCCGACGTCTTCGTAGTCAGAGCAACCCGATGCCGATCATT
ATGGTGACGGCGAAAGGGGAAGAAGTGGACCGTATCGTAGGCCTGGAGATTGGCGCTGACGACTACATTC
CAAAACCGTTTAACCCGCGTGAACTGCTGGCCCGTATCCGTGCGTTGTTGCGTCGGGGTTGTGCAACGTG
CCAACCAGTTTTAGAGTGGGGGCCAATCAGGTTGGATCCAAGCACCTATGAAGTTAGTTATGACAATGAG
GTTTTGTCTTTGACCCGCAAGGAATACAGCATTCTGGAATTACTACTCCGCAATGGCCGTCGGGTGCTAA
GTCGGAGCATGATTATCGATAGTATCTGGAAGTTGGAGAGTCCCCCAGAGGAAGATACGGTTAAGGTGCA
TGTGCGGAGTTTGCGACAAAAATTAAAAAGTGCCGGTTTATCAGCAGATGCCATTGAAACGGTCCATGGC
ATTGGGTATCGTCTGGCCAATTTAACGGAAAAATCTTTGTGCCAAGGGAAAAACTAGTAATAATCTAGAC
CAGGCATCAAATAAAACGAAAGGCTCAGTCGAAAGACTGGGCCTTTCGTTTTATCTGTTGTTTGTCGGTG
AACGCTCTCTACTAGAGTCACACTGGCTCACCTTCGGGTGGGCCTTTCTGCGTTTATAGTAAATCACTGC
ATAATTCGTGTCGCTCAAGGCGCACTCCCGTTCTGGATAATGTTTTTTGCGCCGACATCATAACGGTTCT
GGCAAATATTCTGAAATGAGCTGGTTAGCTAGTCAAGCCCATTGTGCTTTTCTCTATCAACCTCAGCTTA
CCTGAAGGGGTGAACAGGTCTGGGTTAATTCATGTTGCGAAATGTAACAGTTTTAGTCGCATCAGCTAAC
TTTCCGATTTCTTTACGATTTTCTCCCCCTTTTCTTCAATTTTACTTTGTTAGGATCGCATTTTTAAAAA
GAGGAGAAATACTAGATGCGTAAAGGCGAAGAGCTGTTCACTGGTGTCGTCCCTATTCTGGTGGAACTGG
ATGGTGATGTCAACGGTCATAAGTTTTCCGTGCGTGGCGAGGGTGAAGGTGACGCAACTAATGGTAAACT
GACGCTGAAGTTCATCTGTACTACTGGTAAACTGCCGGTACCTTGGCCGACTCTGGTAACGACGCTGACT
TATGGTGTTCAGTGCTTTGCTCGTTATCCGGACCATATGAAGCAGCATGACTTCTTCAAGTCCGCCATGC
CGGAAGGCTATGTGCAGGAACGCACGATTTCCTTTAAGGATGACGGCACGTACAAAACGCGTGCGGAAGT
GAAATTTGAAGGCGATACCCTGGTAAACCGCATTGAGCTGAAAGGCATTGACTTTAAAGAAGACGGCAAT
ATCCTGGGCCATAAGCTGGAATACAATTTTAACAGCCACAATGTTTACATCACCGCCGATAAACAAAAAA
ATGGCATTAAAGCGAATTTTAAAATTCGCCACAACGTGGAGGATGGCAGCGTGCAGCTGGCTGATCACTA
CCAGCAAAACACTCCAATCGGTGATGGTCCTGTTCTGCTGCCAGACAATCACTATCTGAGCACGCAAAGC
GTTCTGTCTAAAGATCCGAACGAGAAACGCGATCATATGGTTCTGCTGGAGTTCGTAACCGCAGCGGGCA
TCACGCATGGTATGGATGAACTGTACAAATGATGATAATAATCTAGACCAGGCATCAAATAAAACGAAAG
GCTCAGTCGAAAGACTGGGCCTTTCGTTTTATCTGTTGTTTGTCGGTGAACGCTCTCTACTAGAGTCACA
CTGGCTCACCTTCGGGTGGGCCTTTCTGCGTTTATAGGTACCCGTGGATCCTCTAGAGTCGACCTGCAGG
CATGCAAGCTTTTTACGGCTAGCTCAGTCCTAGGTATAGTGCTAGCCCAGCCAGAGAAACACTCTTTAAC
AGGGGGTAGTATGATGTCTCGTTTAGATAAAAGTAAAGTGATTAACAGCGCATTAGAGCTGCTTAATGAG
GTCGGAATCGAAGGTTTAACAACCCGTAAACTCGCCCAGAAGCTAGGTGTAGAGCAGCCTACATTGTATT
GGCATGTAAAAAATAAGCGGGCTTTGCTCGACGCCTTAGCCATTGAGATGTTAGATAGGCACCATACTCA
CTTTTGCCCTTTAGAAGGGGAAAGCTGGCAAGATTTTTTACGTAATAACGCTAAAAGTTTTAGATGTGCT
TTACTAAGTCATCGCGATGGAGCAAAAGTACATTTAGGTACACGGCCTACAGAAAAACAGTATGAAACTC
TCGAAAATCAATTAGCCTTTTTATGCCAACAAGGTTTTTCACTAGAGAATGCATTATATGCACTCAGCGC
AGTGGGGCATTTTACTTTAGGTTGCGTATTGGAAGATCAAGAGCATCAAGTCGCTAAAGAAGAAAGGGAA
ACACCTACTACTGATAGTATGCCGCCATTATTACGACAAGCTATCGAATTATTTGATCACCAAGGTGCAG
AGCCAGCCTTCTTATTCGGCCTTGAATTGATCATATGCGGATTAGAAAAACAACTTAAATGTGAAAGTGG
GTCTTAAGGCATCAAATAAAACGAAAGGCTCAGTCGAAAGACTGGGCCTTTCGTTTTATCTGTTGTTTGT
CGGTGAACGCTCTCCTGAGTAGGACAAATCCGCCGCCCTAGACCTAGGGCGTTCGGCTGCGGCGAGCGGT
ATCAGCTCACTCAAAGGCGGTAATACGGTTATCCACAGAATCAGGGGATAACGCATGCAAGAACATGTGA
GCAAAAGGCCAGCAAAAGGCCAGGAACCGTAAAAAGGCCGCGTTGCTGGCGTTTTTCCATAGGCTCCGCC
CCCCTGACGAGCATCACAAAAATCGACGCTCAAGTCAGAGGTGGCGAAACCCGACAGGACTATAAAGATA
CCAGGCGTTTCCCCCTGGAAGCTCCCTCGTGCGCTCTCCTGTTCCGACCCTGCCGCTTACCGGATACCTG
TCCGCCTTTCTCCCTTCGGGAAGCGTGGCGCTTTCTCATAGCTCACGCTGTAGGTATCTCAGTTCGGTGT
AGGTCGTTCGCTCCAAGCTGGGCTGTGTGCACGAACCCCCCGTTCAGCCCGACCGCTGCGCCTTATCCGG
TAACTATCGTCTTGAGTCCAACCCGGTAAGACACGACTTATCGCCACTGGCAGCAGCCACTGGTAACAGG
ATTAGCAGAGCGAGGTATGTAGGCGGTGCTACAGAGTTCTTGAAGTGGTGGCCTAACTACGGCTACACTA
GAAGGACAGTATTTGGTATCTGCGCTCTGCTGAAGCCAGTTACCTTCGGAAAAAGAGTTGGTAGCTCTTG
ATCCGGCAAACAAACCACCGCTGGTAGCGGTGGTTTTTTTGTTTGCAAGCAGCAGATTACGCGCAGAAAA
AAAGGATCTCAAGAAGATCCTTTGATCTTTTCTACGGGGTCTGACGCTCAGTGGAACGAAAACTCACGTT
AAGGGATTTTGGTCATGACTAGTGCTTGGATTCTCACCAATAAAAAACGCCCGGCGGCAACCGAGCGTTC
TGAACAAATCCAGATGGAGTTCTGAGGTCATTACTGGATCTATCAACAGGAGTCCAAGCGAGCTCGATAT
CAAATTACGCCCCGCCCTGCCACTCATCGCAGTACTGTTGTAATTCATTAAGCATTCTGCCGACATGGAA
GCCATCACAAACGGCATGATGAACCTGAATCGCCAGCGGCATCAGCACCTTGTCGCCTTGCGTATAATAT
TTGCCCATGGTGAAAACGGGGGCGAAGAAGTTGTCCATATTGGCCACGTTTAAATCAAAACTGGTGAAAC
TCACCCAGGGATTGGCTGAGACGAAAAACATATTCTCAATAAACCCTTTAGGGAAATAGGCCAGGTTTTC
ACCATAACACGCCACATCTTGCGAATATATGTGTAGAAACTGCCGGAAATCGTCGTGGTATTCACTCCAG
AGCGATGAAAACGTTTCAGTTTGCTCATGGAAAACGGTGTAACAAGGGTGAACACTATCCCATATCACCA
GCTCACCGTCTTTCATTGCCATACGAAATTCCGGATGAGCATTCATCAGGCGGGCAAGAATGTGAATAAA
GGCCGGATAAAACTTGTGCTTATTTTTCTTTACGGTCTTTAAAAAGGCCGTAATATCCAGCTGAACGGTC
TGGTTATAGGTACATTGAGCAACTGACTGAAATGCCTCAAAATGTTCTTTACGATGCCATTGGGATATAT
CAACGGTGGTATATCCAGTGATTTTTTTCTCCATTTTAGCTTCCTTAGCTCCTGAAAATCTCGATAACTC
AAAAAATACGACCGGTAGTGATCTTATTTCATTATGGTGAAAGTTGGAACCTCTTACGG
